Addgene plasmid #179666: CMVTO-RBDK65E-nTEVp
Purpose: Ras Binding Domain split-nTEVP
Depositing lab: Xiaojing Gao. Depositing organization: Stanford University. Publication: Protease-controlled secretion and display of intercellular signals. Vlahos AE, Kang J, Aldrete CA, Zhu R, Chong LS, Elowitz MB, Gao XJ. Nat Commun. 2022 Feb 17;13(1):912. doi: 10.1038/s41467-022-28623-y. PubMed 35177637.
Backbone
  Vector backbone: CMVTO-FlpIn
  Vector type: Mammalian Expression
Growth in bacteria
  Bacterial resistance: Ampicillin, 100 μg/mL
  Growth temperature: 37°C
  Growth strain: DH5alpha
  Copy number: High Copy
Gene/Insert
  Gene/Insert name: CRaf RBD protein
  Species: H. sapiens (human)
  Mutation: K65E
  Entrez Gene: RAF1 (a.k.a. CMD1NN, CRAF, NS5, Raf-1, c-Raf)
  Tag / fusion protein: nTEVP (N terminal on insert)
Terms and licenses: Academic/Nonprofit Terms; Industry Terms: Not Available to Industry
How to cite: CMVTO-RBDK65E-nTEVp was a gift from Xiaojing Gao (Addgene plasmid # 179666 ; http://n2t.net/addgene:179666 ; RRID:Addgene_179666)
