[The description below was written by a language model from this plasmid's Addgene catalogue record and pLannotate feature annotations shown in this document.]
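Description:
CMVTO-RBDK65E-nTEVp is a mammalian expression plasmid built on the CMVTO-FlpIn backbone. It encodes the Ras-binding domain (RBD) of human c-Raf (RAF1), carrying a K65E substitution, fused to the N-terminal half of split tobacco etch virus protease (nTEVp). In the feature table the TEV fragment lies immediately upstream of the RAF1 fragment, which agrees with the catalogue's placement of the nTEVp moiety at the N terminus of the insert. The fusion is transcribed from the CMV immediate-early enhancer and promoter. Two short tet-operator matches follow the promoter; the annotation software labels them as PLtetO-1 and TRE3GV fragments. This is the "CMV-TO" arrangement, which allows repression by Tet repressor and induction by tetracycline or doxycycline in cells that express TetR, and otherwise gives constitutive expression. A bGH polyadenylation signal terminates the transcript.

Downstream of the expression cassette, an FRT site sits directly before a hygromycin resistance coding sequence with an SV40 poly(A) signal and no annotated promoter of its own. In Flp-In-style designs, FLP-mediated recombination into a genomic FRT landing site places HygR behind a resident promoter, so hygromycin resistance selects for correct single-copy integrants. The plasmid can also be used for transient transfection. In bacteria it is maintained by a high-copy ColE1/pUC origin and selected with ampicillin through AmpR. The partial f1 ori, lac, ble and SV40 promoter matches appear to be backbone remnants.

The recorded purpose is simply a Ras-binding-domain split-nTEVp. Such a component is normally paired with a complementary C-terminal TEV protease half, so that protease activity is reconstituted when the RBD fusions are brought together, for example on active Ras. The associated work concerns protease-controlled secretion and surface display of proteins. The record does not state the functional effect of K65E.
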