Features (pLannotate 1.2.2; 23 found; start..end, strand, type, name):
    585..1445    -  CDS            AmpR: β-lactamase; bla; confers resistance to ampicillin, carbenicillin, and related antibiotics
   1446..1550    -  promoter       AmpR promoter: bla
   1609..1661    -  misc_feature   bom (fragment): basis of mobility region from pBR322
   1811..2190    +  enhancer       CMV enhancer: human cytomegalovirus immediate early enhancer
   2191..2394    +  promoter       CMV promoter: human cytomegalovirus (CMV) immediate early promoter
   2396..2415    +  promoter       PLtetO-1 promoter (fragment): modified phage lambda PL promoter with tet operator sites (Lutz and Bujard, 1997)
   2417..2436    +  promoter       PLtetO-1 promoter (fragment): modified phage lambda PL promoter with tet operator sites (Lutz and Bujard, 1997)
   2444..2477    +  promoter       TRE3GV promoter (fragment): 3rd-generation Tet-responsive promoter that can be activated by binding of Tet-On® 3G, optimized for retroviral and lentiviral vectors
   2576..2971    +  CDS            POLG_TEV (fragment): Experimental evidence at protein level: Swiss-Prot protein existence level 1. [Nuclear inclusion protein A]: has RNA-binding and proteolytic activities. From Tobacco etch virus (TEV).
   2936..3193    +  CDS            RAF1 (fragment): RAF1_HUMAN - Also known as RAF. Experimental evidence at protein level: Swiss-Prot protein existence level 1. Serine/threonine-protein kinase that acts as a regulatory link between the membrane-associated Ras GTPases and the MAPK/ERK cascade, and this critical regulatory link functions as a switch determining cell fate decisions including proliferation, differentiation, apoptosis, survival and oncogenic transformation. RAF1 activation initiates a mitogen-activated protein kinase (MAPK) cascade that comprises a sequential phosphorylation of the dual-specific MAPK kinases (MAP2K1/MEK1 and MAP2K2
   3302..3526    +  polyA_signal   bGH poly(A) signal: bovine growth hormone polyadenylation signal
   3542..3565    +  polyA_signal   bGH poly(A) signal (fragment): bovine growth hormone polyadenylation signal
   3569..3590    +  promoter       SV40 promoter (fragment): SV40 enhancer and early promoter
   3611..3844    +  rep_origin     f1 ori (fragment) (sequence partly withheld): f1 bacteriophage origin of replication; arrow indicates direction of (+) strand synthesis
   3849..3896    +  protein_bind   FRT: FLP-mediated recombination occurs in the 8-bp core sequence TCTAGAAA (Turan and Bode, 2011). FLP recombinase from the Saccharomyces cerevisiae 2μ plasmid
   3904..4926    +  CDS            HygR: aminoglycoside phosphotransferase from E. coli; aph(4)-Ia; confers resistance to hygromycin
   4936..5061    +  CDS            ble (fragment): BLE_KLEPN - Experimental evidence at protein level: Swiss-Prot protein existence level 1. Binding protein with a strong affinity to the bleomycin family of antibiotics. Binds to CL990; an antimitotic-antibiotic compound. From Klebsiella pneumoniae.
   5056..5177    +  polyA_signal   SV40 poly(A) signal: SV40 polyadenylation signal
   5250..5266    -  protein_bind   lac operator: The lac repressor binds to the lac operator to inhibit transcription in E. coli. This inhibition can be relieved by adding lactose or isopropyl-β-D-thiogalactopyranoside (IPTG). lac repressor encoded by lacI
   5274..5304    -  promoter       lac promoter: promoter for the E. coli lac operon
   5319..5340    -  protein_bind   CAP binding site: CAP binding activates transcription in the presence of cAMP. E. coli catabolite activator protein
   5353..5445    -  CDS            lacI (fragment): lac repressor; lacI; The lac repressor binds to the lac operator to inhibit transcription in E. coli. This inhibition can be relieved by adding lactose or isopropyl-β-D-thiogalactopyranoside (IPTG).
   5628..414     -  rep_origin     ori (across the origin): high-copy-number ColE1/pMB1/pBR322/pUC origin of replication
>Addgene plasmid #179666 | CMVTO-RBDK65E-nTEVp | addgene full sequence | sequence record 355632 | Addgene NGS Result
GGAAGCGTGGCGCTTTCTCATAGCTCACGCTGTAGGTATCTCAGTTCGGTGTAGGTCGTTCGCTCCAAGC
TGGGCTGTGTGCACGAACCCCCCGTTCAGCCCGACCGCTGCGCCTTATCCGGTAACTATCGTCTTGAGTC
CAACCCGGTAAGACACGACTTATCGCCACTGGCAGCAGCCACTGGTAACAGGATTAGCAGAGCGAGGTAT
GTAGGCGGTGCTACAGAGTTCTTGAAGTGGTGGCCTAACTACGGCTACACTAGAAGAACAGTATTTGGTA
TCTGCGCTCTGCTGAAGCCAGTTACCTTCGGAAAAAGAGTTGGTAGCTCTTGATCCGGCAAACAAACCAC
CGCTGGTAGCGGTGGTTTTTTTGTTTGCAAGCAGCAGATTACGCGCAGAAAAAAAGGATCTCAAGAAGAT
CCTTTGATCTTTTCTACGGGGTCTGACGCTCAGTGGAACGAAAACTCACGTTAAGGGATTTTGGTCATGA
GATTATCAAAAAGGATCTTCACCTAGATCCTTTTAAATTAAAAATGAAGTTTTAAATCAATCTAAAGTAT
ATATGAGTAAACTTGGTCTGACAGTTACCAATGCTTAATCAGTGAGGCACCTATCTCAGCGATCTGTCTA
TTTCGTTCATCCATAGTTGCCTGACTCCCCGTCGTGTAGATAACTACGATACGGGAGGGCTTACCATCTG
GCCCCAGTGCTGCAATGATACCGCGAGACCCACGCTCACCGGCTCCAGATTTATCAGCAATAAACCAGCC
AGCCGGAAGGGCCGAGCGCAGAAGTGGTCCTGCAACTTTATCCGCCTCCATCCAGTCTATTAATTGTTGC
CGGGAAGCTAGAGTAAGTAGTTCGCCAGTTAATAGTTTGCGCAACGTTGTTGCCATTGCTACAGGCATCG
TGGTGTCACGCTCGTCGTTTGGTATGGCTTCATTCAGCTCCGGTTCCCAACGATCAAGGCGAGTTACATG
ATCCCCCATGTTGTGCAAAAAAGCGGTTAGCTCCTTCGGTCCTCCGATCGTTGTCAGAAGTAAGTTGGCC
GCAGTGTTATCACTCATGGTTATGGCAGCACTGCATAATTCTCTTACTGTCATGCCATCCGTAAGATGCT
TTTCTGTGACTGGTGAGTACTCAACCAAGTCATTCTGAGAATAGTGTATGCGGCGACCGAGTTGCTCTTG
CCCGGCGTCAATACGGGATAATACCGCGCCACATAGCAGAACTTTAAAAGTGCTCATCATTGGAAAACGT
TCTTCGGGGCGAAAACTCTCAAGGATCTTACCGCTGTTGAGATCCAGTTCGATGTAACCCACTCGTGCAC
CCAACTGATCTTCAGCATCTTTTACTTTCACCAGCGTTTCTGGGTGAGCAAAAACAGGAAGGCAAAATGC
CGCAAAAAAGGGAATAAGGGCGACACGGAAATGTTGAATACTCATACTCTTCCTTTTTCAATATTATTGA
AGCATTTATCAGGGTTATTGTCTCATGAGCGGATACATATTTGAATGTATTTAGAAAAATAAACAAATAG
GGGTTCCGCGCACATTTCCCCGAAAAGTGCCACCTGACGTCGACGGATCGGGAGATCTCCCGATCCCCTA
TGGTGCACTCTCAGTACAATCTGCTCTGATGCCGCATAGTTAAGCCAGTATCTGCTCCCTGCTTGTGTGT
TGGAGGTCGCTGAGTAGTGCGCGAGCAAAATTTAAGCTACAACAAGGCAAGGCTTGACCGACAATTGCAT
GAAGAATCTGCTTAGGGTTAGGCGTTTTGCGCTGCTTCGTACGGGCCAGATATACGCGTTGACATTGATT
ATTGACTAGTTATTAATAGTAATCAATTACGGGGTCATTAGTTCATAGCCCATATATGGAGTTCCGCGTT
ACATAACTTACGGTAAATGGCCCGCCTGGCTGACCGCCCAACGACCCCCGCCCATTGACGTCAATAATGA
CGTATGTTCCCATAGTAACGCCAATAGGGACTTTCCATTGACGTCAATGGGTGGAGTATTTACGGTAAAC
TGCCCACTTGGCAGTACATCAAGTGTATCATATGCCAAGTACGCCCCCTATTGACGTCAATGACGGTAAA
TGGCCCGCCTGGCATTATGCCCAGTACATGACCTTATGGGACTTTCCTACTTGGCAGTACATCTACGTAT
TAGTCATCGCTATTACCATGGTGATGCGGTTTTGGCAGTACATCAATGGGCGTGGATAGCGGTTTGACTC
ACGGGGATTTCCAAGTCTCCACCCCATTGACGTCAATGGGAGTTTGTTTTGGCACCAAAATCAACGGGAC
TTTCCAAAATGTCGTAACAACTCCGCCCCATTGACGCAAATGGGCGGTAGGCGTGTACGGTGGGAGGTCT
ATATAAGCAGAGCTCTCCCTATCAGTGATAGAGATCTCCCTATCAGTGATAGAGATCGTCGACGAGCTCG
TTTAGTGAACCGTCAGATCGCCTGGAGACGCCATCCACGCTGTTTTGACCTCCATAGAAGACACCGGGAC
CGATCCAGCCTCCGGACTCTAGCGTTTAAACTTAAGCTTCGCCACCATGGGATCCGGGGAGAGTTTGTTT
AAGGGGCCAAGGGACTATAACCCAATATCATCCACTATTTGCCACCTCACTAACGAGAGCGATGGACATA
CAACCTCTCTCTACGGGATAGGCTTCGGTCCTTTCATCATTACCAATAAGCATCTGTTTCGCCGAAACAA
CGGTACTCTTCTGGTTCAATCTCTTCATGGTGTCTTCAAGGTGAAAAACACCACTACGCTTCAGCAACAC
CTGATTGATGGTAGGGATATGATAATTATCAGAATGCCGAAAGATTTCCCACCTTTTCCACAGAAGCTGA
AATTCAGGGAACCGCAGAGAGAGGAGAGGATTTGTTTGGTAACGACCAACTTCCAGACGGGCTCTGGCAG
CAGCGCGGATCCGAGTAAGACGTCAAACACAATCAGGGTTTTTCTCCCCAATGAACAGCGGACCGTGGTA
AACGTCCGAAACGGGATGAGTCTCCACGACTGTCTGATGAAAGCCTTGAAGGTGAGGGGGCTTCAGCCTG
AATGTTGCGCTGTCTTTCGCCTTCTCCACGAACACAAGGGCGCAAAGGCGAGGCTTGACTGGAATACAGA
CGCTGCAAGTTTGATTGGGGAAGAACTTCAGGTCGATTTCCTCTAGCTCGAGGAGGGCCCGAACAAAAAC
TCATCTCAGAAGAGGATCTGAATAGCGCCGTCGACCATCATCATAATCATCATTGAGTTTAAACCCGCTG
ATCAGCCTCGACTGTGCCTTCTAGTTGCCAGCCATCTGTTGTTTGCCCCTCCCCCGTGCCTTCCTTGACC
CTGGAAGGTGCCACTCCCACTGTCCTTTCCTAATAAAATGAGGAAATTGCATCGCATTGTCTGAGTAGGT
GTCATTCTATTCTGGGGGGTGGGGTGGGGCAGGACAGCAAGGGGGAGGATTGGGAAGACAATAGCAGGCA
TGCTGGGGATGCGGTGGGCTCTATGGAGATCTATCGATGTTCTGGGGATGCGGTGGGCTCTATGGCTTCT
GAGGCGGAAAGAACCAGCTGGGGCTCTAGGGGGTATCCCC
[124 nt withheld, positions 3611-3734]
C
[91 nt withheld, positions 3736-3826]
AGGGTGATGGTTCACGTACCTAGAAGTTCCTATTCCGAAGTTCCTATTCTCTAGAAAGTATAGGAACTTC
CTTGGCCAAAAAGCCTGAACTCACCGCGACGTCTGTCGAGAAGTTTCTGATCGAAAAGTTCGACAGCGTC
TCCGACCTGATGCAGCTCTCGGAGGGCGAAGAATCTCGTGCTTTCAGCTTCGATGTAGGAGGGCGTGGAT
ATGTCCTGCGGGTAAATAGCTGCGCCGATGGTTTCTACAAAGATCGTTATGTTTATCGGCACTTTGCATC
GGCCGCGCTCCCGATTCCGGAAGTGCTTGACATTGGGGAATTCAGCGAGAGCCTGACCTATTGCATCTCC
CGCCGTGCACAGGGTGTCACGTTGCAAGACCTGCCTGAAACCGAACTGCCCGCTGTTCTGCAGCCGGTCG
CGGAGGCCATGGATGCGATCGCTGCGGCCGATCTTAGCCAGACGAGCGGGTTCGGCCCATTCGGACCGCA
AGGAATCGGTCAATACACTACATGGCGTGATTTCATATGCGCGATTGCTGATCCCCATGTGTATCACTGG
CAAACTGTGATGGACGACACCGTCAGTGCGTCCGTCGCGCAGGCTCTCGATGAGCTGATGCTTTGGGCCG
AGGACTGCCCCGAAGTCCGGCACCTCGTGCACGCGGATTTCGGCTCCAACAATGTCCTGACGGACAATGG
CCGCATAACAGCGGTCATTGACTGGAGCGAGGCGATGTTCGGGGATTCCCAATACGAGGTCGCCAACATC
TTCTTCTGGAGGCCGTGGTTGGCTTGTATGGAGCAGCAGACGCGCTACTTCGAGCGGAGGCATCCGGAGC
TTGCAGGATCGCCGCGGCTCCGGGCGTATATGCTCCGCATTGGTCTTGACCAACTCTATCAGAGCTTGGT
TGACGGCAATTTCGATGATGCAGCTTGGGCGCAGGGTCGATGCGACGCAATCGTCCGATCCGGAGCCGGG
ACTGTCGGGCGTACACAAATCGCCCGCAGAAGCGCGGCCGTCTGGACCGATGGCTGTGTAGAAGTACTCG
CCGATAGTGGAAACCGACGCCCCAGCACTCGTCCGAGGGCAAAGGAATAGCACGTACTACGAGATTTCGA
TTCCACCGCCGCCTTCTATGAAAGGTTGGGCTTCGGAATCGTTTTCCGGGACGCCGGCTGGATGATCCTC
CAGCGCGGGGATCTCATGCTGGAGTTCTTCGCCCACCCCAACTTGTTTATTGCAGCTTATAATGGTTACA
AATAAAGCAATAGCATCACAAATTTCACAAATAAAGCATTTTTTTCACTGCATTCTAGTTGTGGTTTGTC
CAAACTCATCAATGTATCTTATCATGTCTGTATACCGTCGACCTCTAGCTAGAGCTTGGCGTAATCATGG
TCATAGCTGTTTCCTGTGTGAAATTGTTATCCGCTCACAATTCCACACAACATACGAGCCGGAAGCATAA
AGTGTAAAGCCTGGGGTGCCTAATGAGTGAGCTAACTCACATTAATTGCGTTGCGCTCACTGCCCGCTTT
CCAGTCGGGAAACCTGTCGTGCCAGCTGCATTAATGAATCGGCCAACGCGCGGGGAGAGGCGGTTTGCGT
ATTGGGCGCTCTTCCGCTTCCTCGCTCACTGACTCGCTGCGCTCGGTCGTTCGGCTGCGGCGAGCGGTAT
CAGCTCACTCAAAGGCGGTAATACGGTTATCCACAGAATCAGGGGATAACGCAGGAAAGAACATGTGAGC
AAAAGGCCAGCAAAAGGCCAGGAACCGTAAAAAGGCCGCGTTGCTGGCGTTTTTCCATAGGCTCCGCCCC
CCTGACGAGCATCACAAAAATCGACGCTCAAGTCAGAGGTGGCGAAACCCGACAGGACTATAAAGATACC
AGGCGTTTCCCCCTGGAAGCTCCCTCGTGCGCTCTCCTGTTCCGACCCTGCCGCTTACCGGATACCTGTC
CGCCTTTCTCCCTTCG
